>Addgene plasmid #100943 | LLP339 pGK-dCas9-SunTag | addgene full sequence | sequence record 206113 | Addgene NGS Result
GACGGATCGGGAGATCTCCCGATCCCCTATGGTGCACTCTCAGTACAATCTGCTCTGATGCCGCATAGTT
AAGCCAGTATCTGCTCCCTGCTTGTGTGTTGGAGGTCGCTGAGTAGTGCGCGAGCAAAATTTAAGCTACA
ACAAGGCAAGGCTTGACCGACAATTGCATGAAGAATCTGCTTAGGGTTAGGCGTTTTGCGTTAATTAATA
CCGGGTAGGGGAGGCGCTTTTCCCAAGGCAGTCTGGAGCATGCGCTTTAGCAGCCCCGCTGGGCACTTGG
CGCTACACAAGTGGCCTCTGGCCTCGCACACATTCCACATCCACCGGTAGGCGCCAACCGGCTCCGTTCT
TTGGTGGCCCCTTCGCGCCACCTTCTACTCCTCCCCTAGTCAGGAAGTTCCCCCCCGCCCCGCAGCTCGC
GTCGTGCAGGACGTGACAAATGGAAGTAGCACGTCTCACTAGTCTCGTGCAGATGGACAGCACCGCTGAG
CAATGGAAGCGGGTAGGCCTTTGGGGCAGCGGCCAATAGCAGCTTTGCTCCTTCGCTTTCTGGGCTCAGA
GGCTGGGAAGGGGTGGGTCCGGGGGCGGGCTCAGGGGCGGGCTCAGGGGCGGGGCGGGCGCCCGAAGGTC
CTCCGGAGGCCCGGCATTCTGCACGCTTCAAAAGCGCACGTCTGCCGCGCTGTTCTCCTCTTCCTCATCT
CCGGGCCTTTCGGCGGCCGCACCTGCAGCCCAAGCTTACCATGCCAAAGAAGAAGCGGAAGGTCTACCCC
TATGACGTGCCTGATTACGCCGCTTATCCTTACGATGTGCCCGACTATGCAGCCTACCCATACGATGTGC
CCGACTACGCCGCAATGGCCGGTATCCACGGAGTCCCAGCAGCCATGGACAAGAAGTACTCCATTGGGCT
CGCTATCGGCACAAACAGCGTCGGCTGGGCCGTCATTACGGACGAGTACAAGGTGCCGAGCAAAAAATTC
AAAGTTCTGGGCAATACCGATCGCCACAGCATAAAGAAGAACCTCATTGGCGCCCTCCTGTTCGACTCCG
GGGAGACGGCCGAAGCCACGCGGCTCAAAAGAACAGCACGGCGCAGATATACCCGCAGAAAGAATCGGAT
CTGCTACCTGCAGGAGATCTTTAGTAATGAGATGGCTAAGGTGGATGACTCTTTCTTCCATAGGCTGGAG
GAGTCCTTTTTGGTGGAGGAGGATAAAAAGCACGAGCGCCACCCAATCTTTGGCAATATCGTGGACGAGG
TGGCGTACCATGAAAAGTACCCAACCATATATCATCTGAGGAAGAAGCTTGTAGACAGTACTGATAAGGC
TGACTTGCGGTTGATCTATCTCGCGCTGGCGCATATGATCAAATTTCGGGGACACTTCCTCATCGAGGGG
GACCTGAACCCAGACAACAGCGATGTCGACAAACTCTTTATCCAACTGGTTCAGACTTACAATCAGCTTT
TCGAAGAGAACCCGATCAACGCATCCGGAGTTGACGCCAAAGCAATCCTGAGCGCTAGGCTGTCCAAATC
CCGGCGGCTCGAAAACCTCATCGCACAGCTCCCTGGGGAGAAGAAGAACGGCCTGTTTGGTAATCTTATC
GCCCTGTCACTCGGGCTGACCCCCAACTTTAAATCTAACTTCGACCTGGCCGAAGATGCCAAGCTTCAAC
TGAGCAAAGACACCTACGATGATGATCTCGACAATCTGCTGGCCCAGATCGGCGACCAGTACGCAGACCT
TTTTTTGGCGGCAAAGAACCTGTCAGACGCCATTCTGCTGAGTGATATTCTGCGAGTGAACACGGAGATC
ACCAAAGCTCCGCTGAGCGCTAGTATGATCAAGCGCTATGATGAGCACCACCAAGACTTGACTTTGCTGA
AGGCCCTTGTCAGACAGCAACTGCCTGAGAAGTACAAGGAAATTTTCTTCGATCAGTCTAAAAATGGCTA
CGCCGGATACATTGACGGCGGAGCAAGCCAGGAGGAATTTTACAAATTTATTAAGCCCATCTTGGAAAAA
ATGGACGGCACCGAGGAGCTGCTGGTAAAGCTTAACAGAGAAGATCTGTTGCGCAAACAGCGCACTTTCG
ACAATGGAAGCATCCCCCACCAGATTCACCTGGGCGAACTGCACGCTATCCTCAGGCGGCAAGAGGATTT
CTACCCCTTTTTGAAAGATAACAGGGAAAAGATTGAGAAAATCCTCACATTTCGGATACCCTACTATGTG
GGCCCCCTCGCCCGGGGAAATTCCAGATTCGCGTGGATGACTCGCAAATCAGAAGAGACCATCACTCCCT
GGAACTTCGAGGAAGTCGTGGATAAGGGGGCCTCTGCCCAGTCCTTCATCGAAAGGATGACTAACTTTGA
TAAAAATCTGCCTAACGAAAAGGTGCTTCCTAAACACTCTCTGCTGTACGAGTACTTCACAGTTTATAAC
GAGCTCACCAAGGTCAAATACGTCACAGAAGGGATGAGAAAGCCAGCATTCCTGTCTGGAGAGCAGAAGA
AAGCTATCGTGGACCTCCTCTTCAAGACGAACCGGAAAGTTACCGTGAAACAGCTCAAAGAAGACTATTT
CAAAAAGATTGAATGTTTCGACTCTGTTGAAATCAGCGGAGTGGAGGATCGCTTCAACGCATCCCTGGGA
ACGTATCACGATCTCCTGAAAATCATTAAAGACAAGGACTTCCTGGACAATGAGGAGAACGAGGACATTC
TTGAGGACATTGTCCTCACCCTTACGTTGTTTGAAGATAGGGAGATGATTGAAGAACGCTTGAAAACTTA
CGCTCATCTCTTCGACGACAAAGTCATGAAACAGCTCAAGAGGCGCCGATATACAGGATGGGGGCGGCTG
TCAAGAAAACTGATCAATGGGATCCGAGACAAGCAGAGTGGAAAGACAATCCTGGATTTTCTTAAGTCCG
ATGGATTTGCCAACAGGAACTTCATGCAGTTGATCCATGATGACTCTCTCACCTTTAAGGAGGACATCCA
GAAAGCACAAGTTTCTGGCCAGGGGGACAGTCTTCACGAGCACATCGCTAATCTTGCAGGTAGCCCAGCT
ATCAAAAAGGGAATACTGCAGACCGTTAAGGTCGTGGATGAACTCGTCAAAGTAATGGGAAGGCATAAGC
CCGAGAATATCGTTATCGAGATGGCCCGAGAGAACCAAACTACCCAGAAGGGACAGAAGAACAGTAGGGA
AAGGATGAAGAGGATTGAAGAGGGTATAAAAGAACTGGGGTCCCAAATCCTTAAGGAACACCCAGTTGAA
AACACCCAGCTTCAGAATGAGAAGCTCTACCTGTACTACCTGCAGAACGGCAGGGACATGTACGTGGATC
AGGAACTGGACATCAATCGGCTCTCCGACTACGACGTGGATGCAATCGTGCCCCAGTCTTTTCTCAAAGA
TGATTCTATTGATAATAAAGTGTTGACAAGATCCGATAAAAATAGAGGGAAGAGTGATAACGTCCCCTCA
GAAGAAGTTGTCAAGAAAATGAAAAATTATTGGCGGCAGCTGCTGAACGCCAAACTGATCACACAACGGA
AGTTCGATAATCTGACTAAGGCTGAACGAGGTGGCCTGTCTGAGTTGGATAAAGCCGGCTTCATCAAAAG
GCAGCTTGTTGAGACACGCCAGATCACCAAGCACGTGGCCCAAATTCTCGATTCACGCATGAACACCAAG
TACGATGAAAATGACAAACTGATTCGAGAGGTGAAAGTTATTACTCTGAAGTCTAAGCTGGTCTCAGATT
TCAGAAAGGACTTTCAGTTTTATAAGGTGAGAGAGATCAACAATTACCACCATGCGCATGATGCCTACCT
GAATGCAGTGGTAGGCACTGCACTTATCAAAAAATATCCCAAGCTTGAATCTGAATTTGTTTACGGAGAC
TATAAAGTGTACGATGTTAGGAAAATGATCGCAAAGTCTGAGCAGGAAATAGGCAAGGCCACCGCTAAGT
ACTTCTTTTACAGCAATATTATGAATTTTTTCAAGACCGAGATTACACTGGCCAATGGAGAGATTCGGAA
GCGACCACTTATCGAAACAAACGGAGAAACAGGAGAAATCGTGTGGGACAAGGGTAGGGATTTCGCGACA
GTCCGGAAGGTCCTGTCCATGCCGCAGGTGAACATCGTTAAAAAGACCGAAGTACAGACCGGAGGCTTCT
CCAAGGAAAGTATCCTCCCGAAAAGGAACAGCGACAAGCTGATCGCACGCAAAAAAGATTGGGACCCCAA
GAAATACGGCGGATTCGATTCTCCTACAGTCGCTTACAGTGTACTGGTTGTGGCCAAAGTGGAGAAAGGG
AAGTCTAAAAAACTCAAAAGCGTCAAGGAACTGCTGGGCATCACAATCATGGAGCGATCAAGCTTCGAAA
AAAACCCCATCGACTTTCTCGAGGCGAAAGGATATAAAGAGGTCAAAAAAGACCTCATCATTAAGCTTCC
CAAGTACTCTCTCTTTGAGCTTGAAAACGGCCGGAAACGAATGCTCGCTAGTGCGGGCGAGCTGCAGAAA
GGTAACGAGCTGGCACTGCCCTCTAAATACGTTAATTTCTTGTATCTGGCCAGCCACTATGAAAAGCTCA
AAGGGTCTCCCGAAGATAATGAGCAGAAGCAGCTGTTCGTGGAACAACACAAACACTACCTTGATGAGAT
CATCGAGCAAATAAGCGAATTCTCCAAAAGAGTGATCCTCGCCGACGCTAACCTCGATAAGGTGCTTTCT
GCTTACAATAAGCACAGGGATAAGCCCATCAGGGAGCAGGCAGAAAACATTATCCACTTGTTTACTCTGA
CCAACTTGGGCGCGCCTGCAGCCTTCAAGTACTTCGACACCACCATAGACAGAAAGCGGTACACCTCTAC
AAAGGAGGTCCTGGACGCCACACTGATTCATCAGTCAATTACGGGGCTCTATGAAACAAGAATCGACCTC
TCTCAGCTCGGTGGAGACAGCAGGGCTGACGGGGGAGGATCAGGGGGAGGGTCCCCCAAAAAGAAACGCA
AAGTGACCGGCAAGAAAACCAGCGGCCAGGCCGGACAGGCCTCTCCTAAGAAAAAAAGAAAAGTGGGACG
CGCTGGCGGCGGAAGCGAAGAACTTTTGAGCAAGAATTATCATCTTGAGAACGAAGTGGCTCGTCTTAAG
AAAGGTTCTGGCAGTGGAGAAGAACTGCTTTCAAAGAATTACCACCTGGAAAATGAGGTAGCTAGACTGA
AAAAGGGGAGCGGAAGTGGGGAGGAGTTGCTGAGCAAAAATTATCATTTGGAGAACGAAGTAGCACGACT
AAAGAAAGGGTCCGGATCGGGTGAGGAGTTACTCTCGAAAAATTATCATCTCGAAAACGAAGTGGCTCGG
CTAAAAAAGGGCAGTGGTTCTGGAGAAGAGCTATTATCTAAAAACTACCACCTCGAAAATGAGGTGGCAC
GCTTAAAAAAGGGAAGTGGCAGTGGTGAAGAGCTACTATCCAAGAATTATCATCTTGAGAACGAGGTAGC
GCGTTTGAAGAAGGGTTCCGGCTCAGGAGAGGAACTGCTCTCGAAGAACTATCATCTTGAAAATGAGGTC
GCTCGATTAAAAAAGGGATCGGGCAGTGGTGAGGAACTACTTTCAAAGAATTACCACCTCGAAAACGAAG
TAGCTCGATTAAAGAAAGGTTCAGGGTCGGGTGAAGAATTACTGAGTAAAAATTATCATCTGGAAAATGA
GGTAGCGAGACTAAAAAAGGGGAGTGGTTCTGGCGAGGAATTGCTATCGAAAAATTATCATCTTGAGAAC
GAAGTTGCTAGGCTCAAAAAGGGCGGTGGTTCCGGAGGAGGTAGTCCGAAGAAGAAACGTAAGGTCGGAT
GAGGGGGAGGCTAACTGAAACACGGAAGGAGACAATACCGGAAGGAACCCGCGCTATGACGGCAATAAAA
AGACAGAATAAAACGCACGGTGTTGGGTCGTTTGTTCATAAACGCGGGGTTCGGTCCCAGGGCTGGCACT
CTGTCGATACCCCACCGAGACCCCATTGGGGCCAATACGCCCGCGTTTCTTCCTTTTCCCCACCCCACCC
CCCAAGTTCGGGTGAAGGCCCAGGGCTCGCAGCCAACGTCGGGGCGGCAGGCCCTGCCATAGTGCAAAGA
TGGATAAAGTTTTAAACAGAGAGGAATCTTTGCAGCTAATGGACCTTCTAGGTCTTGAAAGGAGTGGGAA
TTGGCTCCGGTGCCCGTCAGTGGGCAGAGCGCACATCGCCCACAGTCCCCGAGAAGTTGGGGGGAGGGGT
CGGCAATTGAACCGGTGCCTAGAGAAGGTGGCGCGGGGTAAACTGGGAAAGTGATGTCGTGTACTGGCTC
CGCCTTTTTCCCGAGGGTGGGGGAGAACCGTATATAAGTGCAGTAGTCGCCGTGAACGTTCTTTTTCGCA
ACGGGTTTGCCGCCAGAACACAGGTAAGTGCCGTGTGTGGTTCCCGCGGGCCTGGCCTCTTTACGGGTTA
TGGCCCTTGCGTGCCTTGAATTACTTCCACCTGGCTGCAGTACGTGATTCTTGATCCCGAGCTTCGGGTT
GGAAGTGGGTGGGAGAGTTCGAGGCCTTGCGCTTAAGGAGCCCCTTCGCCTCGTGCTTGAGTTGAGGCCT
GGCCTGGGCGCTGGGGCCGCCGCGTGCGAATCTGGTGGCACCTTCGCGCCTGTCTCGCTGCTTTCGATAA
GTCTCTAGCCATTTAAAATTTTTGATGACCTGCTGCGACGCTTTTTTTCTGGCAAGATAGTCTTGTAAAT
GCGGGCCAAGATCTGCACACTGGTATTTCGGTTTTTGGGGCCGCGGGCGGCGACGGGGCCCGTGCGTCCC
AGCGCACATGTTCGGCGAGGCGGGGCCTGCGAGCGCGGCCACCGAGAATCGGACGGGGGTAGTCTCAAGC
TGGCCGGCCTGCTCTGGTGCCTGGCCTCGCGCCGCCGTGTATCGCCCCGCCCTGGGCGGCAAGGCTGGCC
CGGTCGGCACCAGTTGCGTGAGCGGAAAGATGGCCGCTTCCCGGCCCTGCTGCAGGGAGCTCAAAATGGA
GGACGCGGCGCTCGGGAGAGCGGGCGGGTGAGTCACCCACACAAAGGAAAAGGGCCTTTCCGTCCTCAGC
CGTCGCTTCATGTGACTCCACGGAGTACCGGGCGCCGTCCAGGCACCTCGATTAGTTCTCGAGCTTTTGG
AGTACGTCGTCTTTAGGTTGGGGGGAGGGGTTTTATGCGATGGAGTTTCCCCACACTGAGTGGGTGGAGA
CTGAAGTTAGGCCAGCTTGGCACTTGATGTAATTCTCCTTGGAATTTGCCCTTTTTGAGTTTGGATCTTG
GTTCATTCTCAAGCCTCAGACAGTGGTTCAAAGTTTTTTTCTTCCATTTCAGGTGTCGTGACGTACGGCC
ACCATGACCGAGTACAAGCCCACGGTGCGCCTCGCCACCCGCGACGACGTCCCCCGGGCCGTACGCACCC
TCGCCGCCGCGTTCGCCGACTACCCCGCCACGCGCCACACCGTCGACCCGGACCGCCACATCGAGCGGGT
CACCGAGCTGCAAGAACTCTTCCTCACGCGCGTCGGGCTCGACATCGGCAAGGTGTGGGTCGCGGACGAC
GGCGCCGCGGTGGCGGTCTGGACCACGCCGGAGAGCGTCGAAGCGGGGGCGGTGTTCGCCGAGATCGGCC
CGCGCATGGCCGAGTTGAGCGGTTCCCGGCTGGCCGCGCAGCAACAGATGGAAGGCCTCCTGGCGCCGCA
CCGGCCCAAGGAGCCCGCGTGGTTCCTGGCCACCGTCGGCGTGTCGCCCGACCACCAGGGCAAGGGTCTG
GGCAGCGCCGTCGTGCTCCCCGGAGTGGAGGCGGCCGAGCGCGCCGGGGTGCCCGCCTTCCTGGAGACCT
CCGCGCCCCGCAACCTCCCCTTCTACGAGCGGCTCGGCTTCACCGTCACCGCCGACGTCGAGGTGCCCGA
AGGACCGCGCACCTGGTGCATGACCCGCAAGCCCGGTGCCTGATGGAATTAATTCGCTGTCTGCGAGGGC
CAGCTGTTGGGGTGAGTACTCCCTCTCAAAAGCGGGCATGACTTCTGCGCTAAGATTGTCAGTTTCCAAA
AACGAGGAGGATTTGATATTCACCTGGCCCGCGGTGATGCCTTTGAGGGTGGCCGCGTCCATCTGGTCAG
AAAAGACAATCTTTTTGTTGTCAAGCTTGAGGTGTGGCAGGCTTGAGATCTGGCCATACACTTGAGTGAC
AATGACATCCACTTTGCCTTTCTCTCCACAGGTGTCCACTCCCAGGTCCAACTGCAGGTCGAGATAACTG
ATCATAATCAGCCATACCACATTTGTAGAGGTTTTACTTGCTTTAAAAAACCTCCCACACCTCCCCCTGA
ACCTGAAACATAAAATGAATGCAATTGTTGTTGTTAACTTGTTTATTGCAGCTTATAATGGTTACAAATA
AAGCAATAGCATCACAAATTTCACAAATAAAGCATTTTTTTCACTGCATTCTAGTTGTGGTTTGTCCAAA
CTCATCAATGTATCTTAATGCGTCGAGTGCATTCTAGTTGTGGTTTGTCCAAACTCATCAATGTATCTTA
TCATGTCTGTATACCGTCGACCTCTAGCTAGAGCTTGGCGTAATCATGGTCATAGCTGTTTCCTGTGTGA
AATTGTTATCCGCTCACAATTCCACACAACATACGAGCCGGAAGCATAAAGTGTAAAGCCTGGGGTGCCT
AATGAGTGAGCTAACTCACATTAATTGCGTTGCGCTCACTGCCCGCTTTCCAGTCGGGAAACCTGTCGTG
CCAGCTGCATTAATGAATCGGCCAACGCGCGGGGAGAGGCGGTTTGCGTATTGGGCGCTCTTCCGCTTCC
TCGCTCACTGACTCGCTGCGCTCGGTCGTTCGGCTGCGGCGAGCGGTATCAGCTCACTCAAAGGCGGTAA
TACGGTTATCCACAGAATCAGGGGATAACGCAGGAAAGAACATGTGAGCAAAAGGCCAGCAAAAGGCCAG
GAACCGTAAAAAGGCCGCGTTGCTGGCGTTTTTCCATAGGCTCCGCCCCCCTGACGAGCATCACAAAAAT
CGACGCTCAAGTCAGAGGTGGCGAAACCCGACAGGACTATAAAGATACCAGGCGTTTCCCCCTGGAAGCT
CCCTCGTGCGCTCTCCTGTTCCGACCCTGCCGCTTACCGGATACCTGTCCGCCTTTCTCCCTTCGGGAAG
CGTGGCGCTTTCTCATAGCTCACGCTGTAGGTATCTCAGTTCGGTGTAGGTCGTTCGCTCCAAGCTGGGC
TGTGTGCACGAACCCCCCGTTCAGCCCGACCGCTGCGCCTTATCCGGTAACTATCGTCTTGAGTCCAACC
CGGTAAGACACGACTTATCGCCACTGGCAGCAGCCACTGGTAACAGGATTAGCAGAGCGAGGTATGTAGG
CGGTGCTACAGAGTTCTTGAAGTGGTGGCCTAACTACGGCTACACTAGAAGAACAGTATTTGGTATCTGC
GCTCTGCTGAAGCCAGTTACCTTCGGAAAAAGAGTTGGTAGCTCTTGATCCGGCAAACAAACCACCGCTG
GTAGCGGTGGTTTTTTTGTTTGCAAGCAGCAGATTACGCGCAGAAAAAAAGGATCTCAAGAAGATCCTTT
GATCTTTTCTACGGGGTCTGACGCTCAGTGGAACGAAAACTCACGTTAAGGGATTTTGGTCATGAGATTA
TCAAAAAGGATCTTCACCTAGATCCTTTTAAATTAAAAATGAAGTTTTAAATCAATCTAAAGTATATATG
AGTAAACTTGGTCTGACAGTTACCAATGCTTAATCAGTGAGGCACCTATCTCAGCGATCTGTCTATTTCG
TTCATCCATAGTTGCCTGACTCCCCGTCGTGTAGATAACTACGATACGGGAGGGCTTACCATCTGGCCCC
AGTGCTGCAATGATACCGCGAGACCCACGCTCACCGGCTCCAGATTTATCAGCAATAAACCAGCCAGCCG
GAAGGGCCGAGCGCAGAAGTGGTCCTGCAACTTTATCCGCCTCCATCCAGTCTATTAATTGTTGCCGGGA
AGCTAGAGTAAGTAGTTCGCCAGTTAATAGTTTGCGCAACGTTGTTGCCATTGCTACAGGCATCGTGGTG
TCACGCTCGTCGTTTGGTATGGCTTCATTCAGCTCCGGTTCCCAACGATCAAGGCGAGTTACATGATCCC
CCATGTTGTGCAAAAAAGCGGTTAGCTCCTTCGGTCCTCCGATCGTTGTCAGAAGTAAGTTGGCCGCAGT
GTTATCACTCATGGTTATGGCAGCACTGCATAATTCTCTTACTGTCATGCCATCCGTAAGATGCTTTTCT
GTGACTGGTGAGTACTCAACCAAGTCATTCTGAGAATAGTGTATGCGGCGACCGAGTTGCTCTTGCCCGG
CGTCAATACGGGATAATACCGCGCCACATAGCAGAACTTTAAAAGTGCTCATCATTGGAAAACGTTCTTC
GGGGCGAAAACTCTCAAGGATCTTACCGCTGTTGAGATCCAGTTCGATGTAACCCACTCGTGCACCCAAC
TGATCTTCAGCATCTTTTACTTTCACCAGCGTTTCTGGGTGAGCAAAAACAGGAAGGCAAAATGCCGCAA
AAAAGGGAATAAGGGCGACACGGAAATGTTGAATACTCATACTCTTCCTTTTTCAATATTATTGAAGCAT
TTATCAGGGTTATTGTCTCATGAGCGGATACATATTTGAATGTATTTAGAAAAATAAACAAATAGGGGTT
CCGCGCACATTTCCCCGAAAAGTGCCACCTGACGTC
Features (pLannotate 1.2.2; 21 found; start..end, strand, type, name):
     28..80      -  misc_feature   bom (fragment): basis of mobility region from pBR322
    213..712     +  promoter       PGK promoter: mouse phosphoglycerate kinase 1 promoter
    885..4988    +  CDS            Cas9: Cas9 (Csn1) endonuclease from the Streptococcus pyogenes Type II CRISPR/Cas system generates RNA-guided double strand breaks in DNA
   5127..5183    +  CDS            GCN4_v4: GCN4 peptide optimized to improve solubility while preserving binding to an scFv-GFP fusion protein (Tanenbaum et al., 2014)
   5501..5524    +  CDS            GCN4_v4 (fragment): GCN4 peptide optimized to improve solubility while preserving binding to an scFv-GFP fusion protein (Tanenbaum et al., 2014)
   5793..5815    +  CDS            GCN4_v4 (fragment): GCN4 peptide optimized to improve solubility while preserving binding to an scFv-GFP fusion protein (Tanenbaum et al., 2014)
   5940..5987    +  polyA_signal   HSV TK poly(A) signal: herpes simplex virus thymidine kinase polyadenylation signal (Cole and Stacy, 1985)
   6160..6226    +  CDS            small t antigen (fragment): SV40 (simian virus 40) small t antigen
   6233..7411    +  promoter       EF-1α promoter: strong constitutive promoter for human elongation factor EF-1α
   7424..8023    +  CDS            PuroR: puromycin N-acetyltransferase; pac from Streptomyces alboniger; confers resistance to puromycin
   8062..8291    +  intron         chimeric intron: chimera between introns from adenovirus and immunoglobulin heavy chain genes
   8329..8413    +  CDS            large T antigen (fragment): large T antigen from SV40 (simian virus 40)
   8436..8557    +  polyA_signal   SV40 poly(A) signal: SV40 polyadenylation signal
   8568..8619    +  polyA_signal   SV40 poly(A) signal (fragment): SV40 polyadenylation signal
   8681..8703    -  protein_bind   lac operator (fragment): The lac repressor binds to the lac operator to inhibit transcription in E. coli. This inhibition can be relieved by adding lactose or isopropyl-β-D-thiogalactopyranoside (IPTG). lac repressor encoded by lacI
   8707..8737    -  promoter       lac promoter: promoter for the E. coli lac operon
   8752..8773    -  protein_bind   CAP binding site: CAP binding activates transcription in the presence of cAMP. E. coli catabolite activator protein
   8786..8878    -  CDS            lacI (fragment): lac repressor; lacI; The lac repressor binds to the lac operator to inhibit transcription in E. coli. This inhibition can be relieved by adding lactose or isopropyl-β-D-thiogalactopyranoside (IPTG).
   9061..9649    -  rep_origin     ori: high-copy-number ColE1/pMB1/pBR322/pUC origin of replication
   9820..10680   -  CDS            AmpR: β-lactamase; bla; confers resistance to ampicillin, carbenicillin, and related antibiotics
  10681..10785   -  promoter       AmpR promoter: bla
