[The description below was written by a language model from this plasmid's Addgene catalogue record and pLannotate feature annotations shown in this document.]
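Description:
LLP339 pGK-dCas9-SunTag is a mammalian expression plasmid of about 10.8 kb for CRISPR-based recruitment, built on the LLP249 pGK-dCas9-DNMT3a V3 backbone. It is propagated in E. coli through a high-copy ColE1/pUC-type origin and selected with ampicillin via the β-lactamase gene and its own promoter. Residual lac promoter/operator, CAP site, lacI and bom fragments are carried over from the cloning backbone and have no stated role.

The main cassette uses the mouse PGK promoter to express Streptococcus pyogenes Cas9 carrying the D10A and H840A mutations. These inactivate both nuclease domains, giving a dCas9 that binds DNA under guide RNA direction without cutting it. The catalogue lists an N-terminal 3xHA tag for detection, although the automated annotation does not mark it. Fused downstream of dCas9 is the SunTag array, recorded as ten copies of the GCN4 epitope. The feature table picks up only one complete solubility-optimised GCN4_v4 repeat and two fragments, probably because of how repetitive sequence is annotated. The transcript ends at an HSV TK polyadenylation signal. A second, independent cassette places the puromycin N-acetyltransferase gene under the human EF-1α promoter, followed by a chimeric intron and SV40 polyadenylation sequences, so transfected cells can be selected with puromycin.

In the SunTag approach, each GCN4 peptide is bound by a cognate single-chain antibody fused to an effector, so one dCas9 molecule recruits several effector copies to a target locus. The associated publication describes a modular dCas9-SunTag DNMT3A system for targeted DNA methylation with less off-target activity than direct dCas9-DNMT3A fusions. This plasmid encodes neither a guide RNA nor the antibody-effector fusion, so both must be supplied separately.
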