Addgene plasmid #100943: LLP339 pGK-dCas9-SunTag
Purpose: dCas9 vector with SunTagx10, driven by pGK, with 3xHA tag, Puro driven by EF1a
Depositing lab: Ryan Lister. Depositing organization: University of Western Australia. Publication: A modular dCas9-SunTag DNMT3A epigenome editing system overcomes pervasive off-target activity of direct fusion dCas9-DNMT3A constructs. Pflueger C, Tan D, Swain T, Nguyen TV, Pflueger J, Nefzger C, Polo JM, Ford E, Lister R. Genome Res. 2018 Jun 15. pii: gr.233049.117. doi: 10.1101/gr.233049.117. PubMed 29907613.
Backbone
  Vector backbone: LLP249 pGK-dCas9-DNMT3a V3
  Backbone size w/o insert (bp): 5675
  Total vector size (bp): 10815
  Modifications to backbone: Puro driven by pEF1a
  Vector type: Mammalian Expression, CRISPR
  Selectable markers: Puromycin
Growth in bacteria
  Bacterial resistance: Ampicillin, 100 μg/mL
  Growth temperature: 37°C
  Growth strain: DH5alpha
  Copy number: Unknown
Gene/Insert
  Gene/Insert name: dCas9, SunTag array (10xGCN4)
  Species: Synthetic; S. pyogenes
  Insert size (bp): 1596
  Mutation: D10A, H840A for dCas9
  Tag / fusion protein: 3xHA (N terminal on insert)
Terms and licenses: Academic/Nonprofit Terms; Industry Terms: Not Available to Industry
How to cite: LLP339 pGK-dCas9-SunTag was a gift from Ryan Lister (Addgene plasmid # 100943 ; http://n2t.net/addgene:100943 ; RRID:Addgene_100943)
